>Addgene plasmid #189589 | pBA1015 | addgene full sequence | sequence record 370607 | Addgene NGS Result
CGCTGCCGCGCCGGTAGCACTTGGGTTGCGCAGCAACCCGTAAGTGCGCTGTTCCAGACTATCCACCTGC
CCGAACCAGAGACTTATCATTACAACAAAAGCGTTAAGAATTTCACGGTTCGCCGTGCTGACCGTTCAAT
CGTATGTGCGAGCGAGCGCCGAGCTAAGATACCTCTTATTGGTAACACAGTTCCTTTGGCACCGAGCGTC
CACATCATTATCACCCGTGGTGACTTTGAGAAAGCAATAGACAAGAAACGTCCGGTTCTTAGTGTGGCAG
TGACCCGCTTCCCGTTCGTCCGTCTGTTACTCAAACGAATCAAGGAGGTGTTCTGATGGATAAGAGACGG
CTCAACGCCCGTCTCACAGCATGCATAACTTCAAGTCAACCCCACCTGCCGACAGCCTATCTGATGACTT
CACATCTTGCTCAGAGTGGTGCCGAAAGATGTGGGAAGAGACATTCGACGATGCGTACATCAAGCTGTAT
GAACTTTGGAAATCGAGAGGTCAATGACTATGTCAAACGTAAATACAGGTTCACTTAGTGTGGACAATAA
GAAGTTTTGGGCTACCGTAGAGTCCTCGGAGCATTCCTTCGAGGTTCCAATCTACGCTGAAGGAGGACTT
TGGCAGGTGGTGTTACAACCAATTAACCAATTCTGATTAGAAAAACTCATCGAGCATCAAATGAAACTGC
AATTTATTCATATCAGGATTATCAATACCATATTTTTGAAAAAGCCGTTTCTGTAATGAAGGAGAAAACT
CACCGAGGCAGTTCCATAGGATGGCAAGATCCTGGTATCGGTCTGCGATTCCGACTCGTCCAACATCAAT
ACAACCTATTAATTTCCCCTCGTCAAAAATAAGGTTATCAAGTGAGAAATCACCATGAGTGACGACTGAA
TCCGGTGAGAATGGCAAAAGCTTATGCATTTCTTTCCAGACTTGTTCAACAGGCCAGCCATTACGCTCGT
CATCAAAATCACTCGCATCAACCAAACCGTTATTCATTCGTGATTGCGCCTGAGCGAGGCGAAATACGCG
ATCGCTGTTAAAAGGACAATTACAAACAGGAATCGAATGCAACCGGCGCAGGAACACTGCAAGCGCATCA
ACAATATTTTCACCTGAATCAGGATATTCTTCTAATACCTGGAATGCTGTTTTCCCGGGGATCGCAGTGG
TGAGTAACCATGCATCATCAGGAGTACGGATAAAATGCTTGATGGTCGGAAGAGGCATAAATTCCGTCAG
CCAGTTTAGTCTGACCATCTCATCTGTAACATCATTGGCAACGCTACCTTTGCCATGTTTCAGAAACAAC
TCTGGCGCATCGGGCTTCCCATACAATCGATAGATTGTCGCACCTGATTGCCCGACATTATCGCGAGCCC
ATTTATACCCATATAAATCAGCATCCATGTTGGAATTTAATCGCGGCCTGGAGCAAGACGTTTCCCGTTG
AATATGGCTCATAACACCCCTTGTATTACTGTTTATGTAAGCAGACAGTTTTATTGTTCATGATGATATA
TTTTTATCTTGTGCAATGTAACATCAGAGATTTTGAGACACAACGTGGCTTTGTTGAATAAATCGAACTT
TTGCTGAGTTGAAGGATCAGCTTGCGTTTTCCCTTGTCCAGATAGCCCAGTAGCTGACATTTAGCCTAAA
TGACATTTCTCCGGAAAGTGCGCACGGCCACGCTCTTGTTGACGTTGAGCTTGCTTTTGACGTTGAACCT
CGCGTTGCTCGGTTAATAATTTCTCACCAACCGCTTTAATAATGGCCGCCGCTTTCGCTTGCATGTCACG
GTTCAGAGGACCGAGTGCATCTAATACCGGTTTCAAACGTTCGCGTAAATCGCGCGCAGTTTCCTGTGCC
TGGTCTGCTTTCTTACGCATTTCGCGGGCGCCGGCAGCCGCTTGCAGTGCTGGTTCGTAACCTTGACGGA
CTGCCTTAGTTAAGCGATCCGCGACTGCCTCAGGGGTTTCCACACGTTTAGAAATGCCTAATTTCTCCGC
CAGACCTTGTGGAGCGTAAGCACGGGGTTCCACGGCCTGAGGCGAAATCGTAACATGTCCTACAGGCGGG
CGTTCAAGCGCTTCATAAAATGCTTGGATACGAGTATGGCGCGCTTTACTCCCTTCAATCCCACGCTGAA
GGCCCAGGTCCGCAACCGCAGCAGCGAAGGTCGTTTGATCACGTGTCATTTGGGCCTTATTACCAATAAA
TTCTTTAGCACTCAAGCGACCATCTTGGGTCAAGGGGACTACAAAGGCCGTCATATGTGGGGATGTCTCA
TCGCGATGAATCGAAGCTGTTACAATACGGTCAGCGCCATATTTATCGGCTAACCATTTATGGGCTTTCT
CAAAGAATGCTGCTTGTTGCTCCTGTGACGCGCTTTTCCACCACTCGGGCGAAGCGGTCATCACATATTC
TACGGCAAGTACTGCATCTTTACGGCGCTTTTCAGGCAACAGTTCACGCAAACGACCCATGGCCTCGTCC
GTACTACTCGCGGCCCAATGTTCATTTTCCGGAGTACGAGATGCATCCGCATTCGGTGTTTCACGTTCAC
GATACGCATGTTTCAGCGACGCAGCAACATTACCCATCTTGGCGAGTTTCTTACAACGCATAATTGCATA
AGCGGCCATGCCTGCCCCTCCCTTTTGGTGTCCAACCGGCTCGACGGGGGCAGCGCAAGGCGGTGCCTCC
GGCGGGCCACTCAATGCTTGAGTATACTCACTAGACTTTGCTTCGCAAAGTCGTGACCGCCTACGGCGGC
TGCGCCTGCCCACGAGCTTGACCACAGGGATTGCCCACCGGCTACCCAGCCTTCGACCACATACCCACCG
GCTCCAACTGCGCGGCCTGCGGCCTTGCCCCATCAATTTTTTTAATTTTCTCTGGGGAAAAGCCTCCGGC
CTGCGGCCTGCGCGCTTCGCTTGCCGGTTGGACACCAAGTGGAAGGCGGGTCAAGGCTCGCGCAGCGACC
GCGCAGCGGCTTGGCCTTGACGCGCCTGGAACGACCCAAGCCTATGCGAGTGGGGGCAGTCGAAGGGCGA
AGCCCGCCCGCCTGCCCCCCGAGCCTCACGGCGGCGAGTGCGGGGGTTCCAAGGGGGCAGCGCCACCTTG
GGCAAGGCCGAAGGCCGCGCAGTCGATCAACAAGCCCCGGAGGGGCCACTTTTTGCCGGAGGGGGAGCCG
CGCCGAAGGCGTGGGGGAACCCCGCAGGGGTGCCCTTCTTTGGGCACCAAAGAACTAGATATAGGGCGAA
ATGCGAAAGACTTAAAAATCAACAACTTAAAAAAGGGGGGTACGCAACAGCTCATTGCGGCACCCCCCGC
AATAGCTCATTGCGTAGGTTAAAGAAAATCTGTAATTGACTGCCACTTTTACGCAACGCATAATTGTTGT
CGCGCTGCCGAAAAGTTGCAGCTGATTGCGCATGGTGCCGCAACCGTGCGGCACCCCTACCGCATGGAGA
TAAGCATGGCCACGCAGTCCAGAGAAATCGGCATTCAAGCCAAGAACAAGCCCGGTCACTGGGTGCAAAC
GGAACGCAAAGCGCATGAGGCGTGGGCCGGGCTTATTGCGAGGAAACCCACGGCGGCAATGCTGCTGCAT
CACCTCGTGGCGCAGATGGGCCACCAGAACGCCGTGGTGGTCAGCCAAAAGACACTTTCCAAGCTCATCG
GACGTTCTTTGCGGACGGTCCAATACGCAGTCAAGGACTTGGTGGCCGAGCGCTGGATCTCCGTCGTGAA
GCTCAACGGCCCCGGCACCGTGTTGGCCTACGTGGTCAATGACCGCGTGGCGTGGGGCCAGCCCCGCGAC
CAGTTGCGCCTGTCGGTGTTCAGTGCCGCCGTGGTGGTTGATCACGACGACCAGGACGAATCGCTGTTGG
GGCATGGCGACCTGCGCCGCATCCCGACCCTGTATCCGGGCGAGCAGCAACTACCGACCGGCCCCGGCGA
GGAGCCGCCCAGCCAGCCCGGCATTCCGGGCATGGAACCAGACCTGCCAGCCTTGACCGAAACGGAGGAA
TGGGAACGGCGCGGGCAGCAGCGCCTGCCGATGCCCGATGAGCCGTGTTTTCTGGACGATGGCGAGCCGT
TGGAGCCGCCGACACGGGTCA
Features (pLannotate 1.2.2; 6 found; start..end, strand, type, name):
     88..333     +  CDS            Y16_BPT7: Protein predicted: Swiss-Prot protein existence level 4. From Escherichia phage T7 (Bacteriophage T7).
    371..514     +  CDS            Y18_BPT7: Protein predicted: Swiss-Prot protein existence level 4. From Escherichia phage T7 (Bacteriophage T7).
    520..621     +  CDS            VRPI_BPT7 (fragment): Experimental evidence at protein level: Swiss-Prot protein existence level 1. Acts as an inhibitor of bacterial RNA polymerase by interacting with RpoC subunit and thus preventing promoter recognition by RpoE. Non-DNA-binding transcription factor that plays a role in the transcriptional switch that abolishes transcription of the viral early genes (class I) by the host RNA polymerase but allows transcription of late genes (class II and class III) by T7 RNA polymerase. From Escherichia phage T7 (Bacteriophage T7).
    667..1482    -  CDS            KanR: aminoglycoside phosphotransferase; aph(3')-Ia; confers resistance to kanamycin in bacteria or G418 (Geneticin®) in eukaryotes
   2798..3505    +  rep_origin     pBBR1 oriV (fragment): replication origin of the broad-host-range plasmid pBBR1 from Bordetella bronchiseptica; requires the pBBR1 Rep protein for replication
   3506..17      +  CDS            pBBR1 Rep (across the origin): replication protein for the broad-host-range plasmid pBBR1 from Bordetella bronchiseptica
