[The description below was written by a language model from this plasmid's Addgene catalogue record and pLannotate feature annotations shown in this document.]
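Description:
pBA1015 is a bacterial homologous-recombination donor plasmid for editing the genome of bacteriophage T7, designed to delete the phage gene gp1.7. It is built on a pBBR1 (BBR1) broad-host-range backbone. The 4,151 nt sequence record is annotated with a pBBR1 oriV and the pBBR1 Rep protein that this origin needs for replication. The plasmid is listed as low copy, is propagated in E. coli, and is selected with kanamycin through an aph(3')-Ia aminoglycoside phosphotransferase (KanR) cassette, which lies on the opposite strand to the phage insert.

The payload is a segment of the T7 gp1.7 locus made of two homology arms of about 250 bp, joined so that the gp1.7 coding sequence is entirely absent. The feature table fits this design. It detects T7 protein 1.6 on one side, and on the other protein 1.8 followed by a fragment of the host RNA polymerase inhibitor, which normally shuts off host transcription of early phage genes. No gp1.7 feature appears between these flanking genes. No promoter, reporter or tag is annotated in the insert, so the plasmid appears to serve purely as a repair template rather than an expression construct, despite the "bacterial expression" category in the catalogue.

In use, T7 infecting a host that carries this plasmid can recombine with the arms to give progeny lacking gp1.7. The associated publication concerns CRISPR-Cas13a phage genome editing, which suggests that Cas13a targeting is used to counterselect unedited wild-type phage. That component is not encoded on this plasmid.
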