Addgene plasmid #189589: pBA1015
Purpose: T7gp1.7 deletion HR vector 250bp HR Arms (T7 phage editing)
Depositing lab: Jennifer Doudna. Depositing organization: University of California, Berkeley. Publication: Broad-spectrum CRISPR-Cas13a enables efficient phage genome editing. Adler BA, Hessler T, Cress BF, Lahiri A, Mutalik VK, Barrangou R, Banfield J, Doudna JA. Nat Microbiol. 2022 Dec;7(12):1967-1979. doi: 10.1038/s41564-022-01258-x. Epub 2022 Oct 31. PubMed 36316451.
Backbone
  Vector backbone: BBR1
  Vector type: Bacterial Expression, Synthetic Biology
Growth in bacteria
  Bacterial resistance: Kanamycin, 50 μg/mL
  Growth temperature: 37°C
  Growth strain: DH5alpha
  Copy number: Low Copy
Gene/Insert
  Gene/Insert name: T7gp1.7 Locus 250bp Homology Arms
  Species: Bacteriophage T7
  Mutation: Encodes for a full deletion of T7gp1.7
  GenBank ID: NC_001604
Terms and licenses: Academic/Nonprofit Terms; Industry Terms: Not Available to Industry
How to cite: pBA1015 was a gift from Jennifer Doudna (Addgene plasmid # 189589 ; http://n2t.net/addgene:189589 ; RRID:Addgene_189589)
